>Addgene plasmid #207563 | ATG16L1 sgRNA | addgene full sequence | sequence record 427341 | Addgene NGS Result
CATGTGAGGGCCTATTTCCCATGATTCCTTCATATTTGCATATACGATACAAGGCTGTTAGAGAGATAAT
TGGAATTAATTTGACTGTAAACACAAAGATATTAGTACAAAATACGTGACGTAGAAAGTAATAATTTCTT
GGGTAGTTTGCAGTTTTAAAATTATGTTTTAAAATGGACTATCATATGCTTACCGTAACTTGAAAGTATT
TCGATTTCTTGGCTTTATATATCTTGTGGAAAGGACGAAACACCGCATCATGGCGTCTCCCAGTGGTTTT
AGAGCTAGAAATAGCAAGTTAAAATAAGGCTAGTCCGTTATCAACTTGAAAAAGTGGCACCGAGTCGGTG
CTTTTTTGTTTTAGAGCTAGAAATAGCAAGTTAAAATAAGGCTAGTCCGTTTTTAGCGCGTGCGCCAATT
CTGCAGACAAATGGCTCTAGAGGTACCCGTTACATAACTTACGGTAAATGGCCCGCCTGGCTGACCGCCC
AACGACCCCCGCCCATTGACGTCAATAGTAACGCCAATAGGGACTTTCCATTGACGTCAATGGGTGGAGT
ATTTACGGTAAACTGCCCACTTGGCAGTACATCAAGTGTATCATATGCCAAGTACGCCCCCTATTGACGT
CAATGACGGTAAATGGCCCGCCTGGCATTGTGCCCAGTACATGACCTTATGGGACTTTCCTACTTGGCAG
TACATCTACGTATTAGTCATCGCTATTACCATGGTCGAGGTGAGCCCCACGTTCTGCTTCACTCTCCCCA
TCTCCCCCCCCTCCCCACCCCCAATTTTGTATTTATTTATTTTTTAATTATTTTGTGCAGCGATGGGGGC
GGGGGGGGGGGGGGGCGCGCGCCAGGCGGGGCGGGGCGGGGCGAGGGGCGGGGCGGGGCGAGGCGGAGAG
GTGCGGCGGCAGCCAATCAGAGCGGCGCGCTCCGAAAGTTTCCTTTTATGGCGAGGCGGCGGCGGCGGCG
GCCCTATAAAAAGCGAAGCGCGCGGCGGGCGGGAGTCGCTGCGCGCTGCCTTCGCCCCGTGCCCCGCTCC
GCCGCCGCCTCGCGCCGCCCGCCCCGGCTCTGACTGACCGCGTTACTCCCACAGGTGAGCGGGCGGGACG
GCCCTTCTCCTCCGGGCTGTAATTAGCTGAGCAAGAGGTAAGGGTTTAAGGGATGGTTGGTTGGTGGGGT
ATTAATGTTTAATTACCTGGAGCACCTGCCTGAAATCACTTTTTTTCAGGTTGGACCGGTGCCACCATGG
ACTATAAGGACCACGACGGAGACTACAAGGATCATGATATTGATTACAAAGACGATGACGATAAGATGGC
CCCAAAGAAGAAGCGGAAGGTCGGTATCCACGGAGTCCCAGCAGCCGACAAGAAGTACAGCATCGGCCTG
GACATCGGCACCAACTCTGTGGGCTGGGCCGTGATCACCGACGAGTACAAGGTGCCCAGCAAGAAATTCA
AGGTGCTGGGCAACACCGACCGGCACAGCATCAAGAAGAACCTGATCGGAGCCCTGCTGTTCGACAGCGG
CGAAACAGCCGAGGCCACCCGGCTGAAGAGAACCGCCAGAAGAAGATACACCAGACGGAAGAACCGGATC
TGCTATCTGCAAGAGATCTTCAGCAACGAGATGGCCAAGGTGGACGACAGCTTCTTCCACAGACTGGAAG
AGTCCTTCCTGGTGGAAGAGGATAAGAAGCACGAGCGGCACCCCATCTTCGGCAACATCGTGGACGAGGT
GGCCTACCACGAGAAGTACCCCACCATCTACCACCTGAGAAAGAAACTGGTGGACAGCACCGACAAGGCC
GACCTGCGGCTGATCTATCTGGCCCTGGCCCACATGATCAAGTTCCGGGGCCACTTCCTGATCGAGGGCG
ACCTGAACCCCGACAACAGCGACGTGGACAAGCTGTTCATCCAGCTGGTGCAGACCTACAACCAGCTGTT
CGAGGAAAACCCCATCAACGCCAGCGGCGTGGACGCCAAGGCCATCCTGTCTGCCAGACTGAGCAAGAGC
AGACGGCTGGAAAATCTGATCGCCCAGCTGCCCGGCGAGAAGAAGAATGGCCTGTTCGGAAACCTGATTG
CCCTGAGCCTGGGCCTGACCCCCAACTTCAAGAGCAACTTCGACCTGGCCGAGGATGCCAAACTGCAGCT
GAGCAAGGACACCTACGACGACGACCTGGACAACCTGCTGGCCCAGATCGGCGACCAGTACGCCGACCTG
TTTCTGGCCGCCAAGAACCTGTCCGACGCCATCCTGCTGAGCGACATCCTGAGAGTGAACACCGAGATCA
CCAAGGCCCCCCTGAGCGCCTCTATGATCAAGAGATACGACGAGCACCACCAGGACCTGACCCTGCTGAA
AGCTCTCGTGCGGCAGCAGCTGCCTGAGAAGTACAAAGAGATTTTCTTCGACCAGAGCAAGAACGGCTAC
GCCGGCTACATTGACGGCGGAGCCAGCCAGGAAGAGTTCTACAAGTTCATCAAGCCCATCCTGGAAAAGA
TGGACGGCACCGAGGAACTGCTCGTGAAGCTGAACAGAGAGGACCTGCTGCGGAAGCAGCGGACCTTCGA
CAACGGCAGCATCCCCCACCAGATCCACCTGGGAGAGCTGCACGCCATTCTGCGGCGGCAGGAAGATTTT
TACCCATTCCTGAAGGACAACCGGGAAAAGATCGAGAAGATCCTGACCTTCCGCATCCCCTACTACGTGG
GCCCTCTGGCCAGGGGAAACAGCAGATTCGCCTGGATGACCAGAAAGAGCGAGGAAACCATCACCCCCTG
GAACTTCGAGGAAGTGGTGGACAAGGGCGCTTCCGCCCAGAGCTTCATCGAGCGGATGACCAACTTCGAT
AAGAACCTGCCCAACGAGAAGGTGCTGCCCAAGCACAGCCTGCTGTACGAGTACTTCACCGTGTATAACG
AGCTGACCAAAGTGAAATACGTGACCGAGGGAATGAGAAAGCCCGCCTTCCTGAGCGGCGAGCAGAAAAA
GGCCATCGTGGACCTGCTGTTCAAGACCAACCGGAAAGTGACCGTGAAGCAGCTGAAAGAGGACTACTTC
AAGAAAATCGAGTGCTTCGACTCCGTGGAAATCTCCGGCGTGGAAGATCGGTTCAACGCCTCCCTGGGCA
CATACCACGATCTGCTGAAAATTATCAAGGACAAGGACTTCCTGGACAATGAGGAAAACGAGGACATTCT
GGAAGATATCGTGCTGACCCTGACACTGTTTGAGGACAGAGAGATGATCGAGGAACGGCTGAAAACCTAT
GCCCACCTGTTCGACGACAAAGTGATGAAGCAGCTGAAGCGGCGGAGATACACCGGCTGGGGCAGGCTGA
GCCGGAAGCTGATCAACGGCATCCGGGACAAGCAGTCCGGCAAGACAATCCTGGATTTCCTGAAGTCCGA
CGGCTTCGCCAACAGAAACTTCATGCAGCTGATCCACGACGACAGCCTGACCTTTAAAGAGGACATCCAG
AAAGCCCAGGTGTCCGGCCAGGGCGATAGCCTGCACGAGCACATTGCCAATCTGGCCGGCAGCCCCGCCA
TTAAGAAGGGCATCCTGCAGACAGTGAAGGTGGTGGACGAGCTCGTGAAAGTGATGGGCCGGCACAAGCC
CGAGAACATCGTGATCGAAATGGCCAGAGAGAACCAGACCACCCAGAAGGGACAGAAGAACAGCCGCGAG
AGAATGAAGCGGATCGAAGAGGGCATCAAAGAGCTGGGCAGCCAGATCCTGAAAGAACACCCCGTGGAAA
ACACCCAGCTGCAGAACGAGAAGCTGTACCTGTACTACCTGCAGAATGGGCGGGATATGTACGTGGACCA
GGAACTGGACATCAACCGGCTGTCCGACTACGATGTGGACCATATCGTGCCTCAGAGCTTTCTGAAGGAC
GACTCCATCGACAACAAGGTGCTGACCAGAAGCGACAAGAACCGGGGCAAGAGCGACAACGTGCCCTCCG
AAGAGGTCGTGAAGAAGATGAAGAACTACTGGCGGCAGCTGCTGAACGCCAAGCTGATTACCCAGAGAAA
GTTCGACAATCTGACCAAGGCCGAGAGAGGCGGCCTGAGCGAACTGGATAAGGCCGGCTTCATCAAGAGA
CAGCTGGTGGAAACCCGGCAGATCACAAAGCACGTGGCACAGATCCTGGACTCCCGGATGAACACTAAGT
ACGACGAGAATGACAAGCTGATCCGGGAAGTGAAAGTGATCACCCTGAAGTCCAAGCTGGTGTCCGATTT
CCGGAAGGATTTCCAGTTTTACAAAGTGCGCGAGATCAACAACTACCACCACGCCCACGACGCCTACCTG
AACGCCGTCGTGGGAACCGCCCTGATCAAAAAGTACCCTAAGCTGGAAAGCGAGTTCGTGTACGGCGACT
ACAAGGTGTACGACGTGCGGAAGATGATCGCCAAGAGCGAGCAGGAAATCGGCAAGGCTACCGCCAAGTA
CTTCTTCTACAGCAACATCATGAACTTTTTCAAGACCGAGATTACCCTGGCCAACGGCGAGATCCGGAAG
CGGCCTCTGATCGAGACAAACGGCGAAACCGGGGAGATCGTGTGGGATAAGGGCCGGGATTTTGCCACCG
TGCGGAAAGTGCTGAGCATGCCCCAAGTGAATATCGTGAAAAAGACCGAGGTGCAGACAGGCGGCTTCAG
CAAAGAGTCTATCCTGCCCAAGAGGAACAGCGATAAGCTGATCGCCAGAAAGAAGGACTGGGACCCTAAG
AAGTACGGCGGCTTCGACAGCCCCACCGTGGCCTATTCTGTGCTGGTGGTGGCCAAAGTGGAAAAGGGCA
AGTCCAAGAAACTGAAGAGTGTGAAAGAGCTGCTGGGGATCACCATCATGGAAAGAAGCAGCTTCGAGAA
GAATCCCATCGACTTTCTGGAAGCCAAGGGCTACAAAGAAGTGAAAAAGGACCTGATCATCAAGCTGCCT
AAGTACTCCCTGTTCGAGCTGGAAAACGGCCGGAAGAGAATGCTGGCCTCTGCCGGCGAACTGCAGAAGG
GAAACGAACTGGCCCTGCCCTCCAAATATGTGAACTTCCTGTACCTGGCCAGCCACTATGAGAAGCTGAA
GGGCTCCCCCGAGGATAATGAGCAGAAACAGCTGTTTGTGGAACAGCACAAGCACTACCTGGACGAGATC
ATCGAGCAGATCAGCGAGTTCTCCAAGAGAGTGATCCTGGCCGACGCTAATCTGGACAAAGTGCTGTCCG
CCTACAACAAGCACCGGGATAAGCCCATCAGAGAGCAGGCCGAGAATATCATCCACCTGTTTACCCTGAC
CAATCTGGGAGCCCCTGCCGCCTTCAAGTACTTTGACACCACCATCGACCGGAAGAGGTACACCAGCACC
AAAGAGGTGCTGGACGCCACCCTGATCCACCAGAGCATCACCGGCCTGTACGAGACACGGATCGACCTGT
CTCAGCTGGGAGGCGACAAAAGGCCGGCGGCCACGAAAAAGGCCGGCCAGGCAAAAAAGAAAAAGTAAGA
ATTCCTAGAGCTCGCTGATCAGCCTCGACTGTGCCTTCTAGTTGCCAGCCATCTGTTGTTTGCCCCTCCC
CCGTGCCTTCCTTGACCCTGGAAGGTGCCACTCCCACTGTCCTTTCCTAATAAAATGAGGAAATTGCATC
GCATTGTCTGAGTAGGTGTCATTCTATTCTGGGGGGTGGGGTGGGGCAGGACAGCAAGGGGGAGGATTGG
GAAGAGAATAGCAGGCATGCTGGGGAGCGGCCGCAGGAACCCCTAGTGATGGAGTTGGCCACTCCCTCTC
TGCGCGCTCGCTCGCTCACTGAGGCCGGGCGACCAAAGGTCGCCCGACGCCCGGGCTTTGCCCGGGCGGC
CTCAGTGAGCGAGCGAGCGCGCAGCTGCCTGCAGGGGCGCCTGATGCGGTATTTTCTCCTTACGCATCTG
TGCGGTATTTCACACCGCATA
[95 nt withheld, positions 5972-6066]
T
[46 nt withheld, positions 6068-6113]
C
[141 nt withheld, positions 6115-6255]
CCTTTGACGTTGGAGTCCACGTTCTTT
[37 nt withheld, positions 6283-6319]
ACTCTATCTCGGGCTATTCTTTTGATTTATAAGGGATTTTGCCGATTTCGGTCTATTGGTTAAAAAATGA
GCTGATTTAACAAAAATTTAACGCGAATTTTAACAAAATATTAACGTTTACAATTTTATGGTGCACTCTC
AGTACAATCTGCTCTGATGCCGCATAGTTAAGCCAGCCCCGACACCCGCCAACACCCGCTGACGCGCCCT
GACGGGCTTGTCTGCTCCCGGCATCCGCTTACAGACAAGCTGTGACCGTCTCCGGGAGCTGCATGTGTCA
GAGGTTTTCACCGTCATCACCGAAACGCGCGAGACGAAAGGGCCTCGTGATACGCCTATTTTTATAGGTT
AATGTCATGATAATAATGGTTTCTTAGACGTCAGGTGGCACTTTTCGGGGAAATGTGCGCGGAACCCCTA
TTTGTTTATTTTTCTAAATACATTCAAATATGTATCCGCTCATGAGACAATAACCCTGATAAATGCTTCA
ATAATATTGAAAAAGGAAGAGTATGAGTATTCAACATTTCCGTGTCGCCCTTATTCCCTTTTTTGCGGCA
TTTTGCCTTCCTGTTTTTGCTCACCCAGAAACGCTGGTGAAAGTAAAAGATGCTGAAGATCAGTTGGGTG
CACGAGTGGGTTACATCGAACTGGATCTCAACAGCGGTAAGATCCTTGAGAGTTTTCGCCCCGAAGAACG
TTTTCCAATGATGAGCACTTTTAAAGTTCTGCTATGTGGCGCGGTATTATCCCGTATTGACGCCGGGCAA
GAGCAACTCGGTCGCCGCATACACTATTCTCAGAATGACTTGGTTGAGTACTCACCAGTCACAGAAAAGC
ATCTTACGGATGGCATGACAGTAAGAGAATTATGCAGTGCTGCCATAACCATGAGTGATAACACTGCGGC
CAACTTACTTCTGACAACGATCGGAGGACCGAAGGAGCTAACCGCTTTTTTGCACAACATGGGGGATCAT
GTAACTCGCCTTGATCGTTGGGAACCGGAGCTGAATGAAGCCATACCAAACGACGAGCGTGACACCACGA
TGCCTGTAGCAATGGCAACAACGTTGCGCAAACTATTAACTGGCGAACTACTTACTCTAGCTTCCCGGCA
ACAATTAATAGACTGGATGGAGGCGGATAAAGTTGCAGGACCACTTCTGCGCTCGGCCCTTCCGGCTGGC
TGGTTTATTGCTGATAAATCTGGAGCCGGTGAGCGTGGAAGCCGCGGTATCATTGCAGCACTGGGGCCAG
ATGGTAAGCCCTCCCGTATCGTAGTTATCTACACGACGGGGAGTCAGGCAACTATGGATGAACGAAATAG
ACAGATCGCTGAGATAGGTGCCTCACTGATTAAGCATTGGTAACTGTCAGACCAAGTTTACTCATATATA
CTTTAGATTGATTTAAAACTTCATTTTTAATTTAAAAGGATCTAGGTGAAGATCCTTTTTGATAATCTCA
TGACCAAAATCCCTTAACGTGAGTTTTCGTTCCACTGAGCGTCAGACCCCGTAGAAAAGATCAAAGGATC
TTCTTGAGATCCTTTTTTTCTGCGCGTAATCTGCTGCTTGCAAACAAAAAAACCACCGCTACCAGCGGTG
GTTTGTTTGCCGGATCAAGAGCTACCAACTCTTTTTCCGAAGGTAACTGGCTTCAGCAGAGCGCAGATAC
CAAATACTGTTCTTCTAGTGTAGCCGTAGTTAGGCCACCACTTCAAGAACTCTGTAGCACCGCCTACATA
CCTCGCTCTGCTAATCCTGTTACCAGTGGCTGCTGCCAGTGGCGATAAGTCGTGTCTTACCGGGTTGGAC
TCAAGACGATAGTTACCGGATAAGGCGCAGCGGTCGGGCTGAACGGGGGGTTCGTGCACACAGCCCAGCT
TGGAGCGAACGACCTACACCGAACTGAGATACCTACAGCGTGAGCTATGAGAAAGCGCCACGCTTCCCGA
AGGGAGAAAGGCGGACAGGTATCCGGTAAGCGGCAGGGTCGGAACAGGAGAGCGCACGAGGGAGCTTCCA
GGGGGAAACGCCTGGTATCTTTATAGTCCTGTCGGGTTTCGCCACCTCTGACTTGAGCGTCGATTTTTGT
GATGCTCGTCAGGGGGGCGGAGCCTATGGAAAAACGCCAGCAACGCGGCCTTTTTACGGTTCCTGGCCTT
TTGCTGGCCTTTTGCTCA
Features (pLannotate 1.2.2; 18 found; start..end, strand, type, name):
      6..246     +  promoter       U6 promoter: RNA polymerase III promoter for human U6 snRNA
    276..351     +  misc_RNA       gRNA scaffold: guide RNA scaffold for the Streptococcus pyogenes CRISPR/Cas9 system
    358..401     +  misc_RNA       gRNA scaffold (fragment): guide RNA scaffold for the Streptococcus pyogenes CRISPR/Cas9 system
    448..733     +  enhancer       CMV enhancer: human cytomegalovirus immediate early enhancer; contains an 18-bp deletion relative to the standard CMV enhancer
    735..1011    +  promoter       chicken β-actin promoter: No description available
   1012..1239    +  intron         hybrid intron: hybrid between chicken β-actin (CBA) and minute virus of mice (MMV) introns (Gray et al., 2011)
   1377..2978    +  CDS            Cas9(N): N-terminal portion of Streptococcus pyogenes Cas9 (Zetsche et al., 2015)
   2979..5477    +  CDS            Cas9(C): C-terminal portion of Streptococcus pyogenes Cas9 (Zetsche et al., 2015)
   5478..5525    +  CDS            nucleoplasmin NLS: bipartite nuclear localization signal from nucleoplasmin
   5559..5670    +  polyA_signal   bGH poly(A) signal: bovine growth hormone polyadenylation signal
   5775..5915    +  repeat_region  AAV2 ITR: inverted terminal repeat of adeno-associated virus serotype 2 inverted
   5920..5971    -  misc_feature   bom (fragment): basis of mobility region from pBR322
   5990..6445    +  rep_origin     f1 ori (sequence partly withheld): f1 bacteriophage origin of replication; arrow indicates direction of (+) strand synthesis
   6446..6495    -  misc_feature   bom (fragment): basis of mobility region from pBR322
   6597..6632    -  CDS            rop (fragment): Rop protein, which maintains plasmids at low copy number; rop
   6727..6831    +  promoter       AmpR promoter: bla
   6832..7692    +  CDS            AmpR: β-lactamase; bla; confers resistance to ampicillin, carbenicillin, and related antibiotics
   7863..8451    +  rep_origin     ori: high-copy-number ColE1/pMB1/pBR322/pUC origin of replication
