[The description below was written by a language model from this plasmid's Addgene catalogue record and pLannotate feature annotations shown in this document.]
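Description:
ATG16L1 sgRNA is a mammalian expression plasmid of about 8.5 kb built on the pX330 backbone. It delivers both components of the Streptococcus pyogenes CRISPR/Cas9 system from a single vector. It is propagated in E. coli as a high-copy plasmid through a ColE1/pUC-type origin and selected with ampicillin via the β-lactamase (AmpR) gene. An f1 phage origin is also present. The annotation detects short bom and rop fragments and a single AAV2 ITR, which appear to be backbone remnants; one ITR alone does not make this an AAV packaging vector.

The payload consists of two expression units. A human U6 RNA polymerase III promoter drives a single guide RNA, made up of a 20-nucleotide spacer directed at the human ATG16L1 locus fused to the S. pyogenes gRNA scaffold. The spacer was inserted between the backbone's BbsI cloning sites. A second, partial scaffold fragment is annotated just downstream. The catalogue lists the Cas9 promoter as "CMV", but the feature table shows a hybrid arrangement of CMV enhancer, chicken β-actin promoter and a hybrid intron. This drives a Cas9 coding sequence annotated as two contiguous halves, which together form a continuous full-length open reading frame. The coding sequence ends in a nucleoplasmin bipartite nuclear localization signal and is followed by a bovine growth hormone polyadenylation signal.

Transfection into human cells yields nuclear Cas9 programmed to cut at ATG16L1, an autophagy gene. The associated study concerns quantitative analysis of autophagosome formation. The record does not state whether the cut was intended for knockout or for knock-in editing, and the plasmid carries no mammalian selection marker or reporter.
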