Addgene plasmid #207563: ATG16L1 sgRNA
Purpose: pX330 expressing Cas9 and a sgRNA targeting the ATG16L1 locus
Depositing lab: Jens Schmidt. Publication: Quantitative analysis of autophagy reveals the role of ATG9 and ATG2 in autophagosome formation. Broadbent DG, Barnaba C, Perez GI, Schmidt JC. J Cell Biol. 2023 Jul 3;222(7):e202210078. doi: 10.1083/jcb.202210078. Epub 2023 Apr 28. PubMed 37115157.
Backbone
  Vector backbone: pX330 Addgene #42230
  Total vector size (bp): 8500
  Vector type: Mammalian Expression
Growth in bacteria
  Bacterial resistance: Ampicillin, 100 μg/mL
  Growth temperature: 37°C
  Growth strain: DH5alpha
  Copy number: High Copy
Gene/Insert
  Gene/Insert name: GCAGCAAGTGACATGTCGTC
  Species: H. sapiens (human)
  Promoter: CMV and U6
  Cloning method: Restriction Enzyme; 5′ cloning site BbsI (unknown if destroyed); 3′ cloning site BbsI (unknown if destroyed)
  Sequencing primers: 5′ U6 forward
Terms and licenses: Academic/Nonprofit Terms; Industry Terms: Not Available to Industry
How to cite: ATG16L1 sgRNA was a gift from Jens Schmidt (Addgene plasmid # 207563 ; http://n2t.net/addgene:207563 ; RRID:Addgene_207563)
